>Addgene plasmid #211667 | pCF821-sgCIDE-7_U6-sgRNA-EF1a-mNeonGreen | addgene full sequence | sequence record 421542 | Addgene NGS Result
GTCGACGGATCGGGAGATCTCCCGATCCCCTATGGTGCACTCTCAGTACAATCTGCTCTGATGCCGCATA
GTTAAGCCAGTATCTGCTCCCTGCTTGTGTGTTGGAGGTCGCTGAGTAGTGCGCGAGCAAAATTTAAGCT
ACAACAAGGCAAGGCTTGACCGACAATTGCATGAAGAATCTGCTTAGGGTTAGGCGTTTTGCGCTGCTTC
GCGATGTACGGGCCAGATATTGACATTGATTATTGACTAGTTATTAATAGTAATCAATTACGGGGTCATT
AGTTCATAGCCCATATATGGAGTTCCGCGTTACATAACTTACGGTAAATGGCCCGCCTGGCTGACCGCCC
AACGACCCCCGCCCATTGACGTCAATAATGACGTATGTTCCCATAGTAACGCCAATAGGGACTTTCCATT
GACGTCAATGGGTGGAGTATTTACGGTAAACTGCCCACTTGGCAGTACATCAAGTGTATCATATGCCAAG
TACGCCCCCTATTGACGTCAATGACGGTAAATGGCCCGCCTGGCATTATGCCCAGTACATGACCTTATGG
GACTTTCCTACTTGGCAGTACATCTACGTATTAGTCATCGCTATTACCATGGTGATGCGGTTTTGGCAGT
ACATCAATGGGCGTGGATAGCGGTTTGACTCACGGGGATTTCCAAGTCTCCACCCCATTGACGTCAATGG
GAGTTTGTTTTGGCACCAAAATCAACGGGACTTTCCAAAATGTCGTAACAACTCCGCCCCATTGACGCAA
ATGGGCGGTAGGCGTGTACGGTGGGAGGTCTATATAAGCAGCGCGTTTTGCCTGTACTGGGTCTCTCTGG
TTAGACCAGATCTGAGCCTGGGAGCTCTCTGGCTAACTAGGGAACCCACTGCTTAAGCCTCAATAAAGCT
TGCCTTGAGTGCTTCAAGTAGTGTGTGCCCGTCTGTTGTGTGACTCTGGTAACTAGAGATCCCTCAGACC
CTTTTAGTCAGTGTGGAAAATCTCTAGCAGTGGCGCCCGAACAGGGACTTGAAAGCGAAAGGGAAACCAG
AGGAGCTCTCTCGACGCAGGACTCGGCTTGCTGAAGCGCGCACGGCAAGAGGCGAGGGGCGGCGACTGGT
GAGTACGCCAAAAATTTTGACTAGCGGAGGCTAGAAGGAGAGAGATGGGTGCGAGAGCGTCAGTATTAAG
CGGGGGAGAATTAGATCGCGATGGGAAAAAATTCGGTTAAGGCCAGGGGGAAAGAAAAAATATAAATTAA
AACATATAGTATGGGCAAGCAGGGAGCTAGAACGATTCGCAGTTAATCCTGGCCTGTTAGAAACATCAGA
AGGCTGTAGACAAATACTGGGACAGCTACAACCATCCCTTCAGACAGGATCAGAAGAACTTAGATCATTA
TATAATACAGTAGCAACCCTCTATTGTGTGCATCAAAGGATAGAGATAAAAGACACCAAGGAAGCTTTAG
ACAAGATAGAGGAAGAGCAAAACAAAAGTAAGACCACCGCACAGCAAGCGGCCGCTGATCTTCAGACCTG
GAGGAGGAGATATGAGGGACAATTGGAGAAGTGAATTATATAAATATAAAGTAGTAAAAATTGAACCATT
AGGAGTAGCACCCACCAAGGCAAAGAGAAGAGTGGTGCAGAGAGAAAAAAGAGCAGTGGGAATAGGAGCT
TTGTTCCTTGGGTTCTTGGGAGCAGCAGGAAGCACTATGGGCGCAGCGTCAATGACGCTGACGGTACAGG
CCAGACAATTATTGTCTGGTATAGTGCAGCAGCAGAACAATTTGCTGAGGGCTATTGAGGCGCAACAGCA
TCTGTTGCAACTCACAGTCTGGGGCATCAAGCAGCTCCAGGCAAGAATCCTGGCTGTGGAAAGATACCTA
AAGGATCAACAGCTCCTGGGGATTTGGGGTTGCTCTGGAAAACTCATTTGCACCACTGCTGTGCCTTGGA
ATGCTAGTTGGAGTAATAAATCTCTGGAACAGATTTGGAATCACACGACCTGGATGGAGTGGGACAGAGA
AATTAACAATTACACAAGCTTAATACACTCCTTAATTGAAGAATCGCAAAACCAGCAAGAAAAGAATGAA
CAAGAATTATTGGAATTAGATAAATGGGCAAGTTTGTGGAATTGGTTTAACATAACAAATTGGCTGTGGT
ATATAAAATTATTCATAATGATAGTAGGAGGCTTGGTAGGTTTAAGAATAGTTTTTGCTGTACTTTCTAT
AGTGAATAGAGTTAGGCAGGGATATTCACCATTATCGTTTCAGACCCACCTCCCAACCCCGAGGGGACCC
GACAGGCCCGAAGGAATAGAAGAAGAAGGTGGAGAGAGAGACAGAGACAGATCCATTCGATTAGTGAACG
GATCGGCACTGCGTGCGCCAATTCTGCAGACAAATGGCAGTATTCATCCACAATTTTAAAAGAAAAGGGG
GGATTGGGGGGTACAGTGCAGGGGAAAGAATAGTAGACATAATAGCAACAGACATACAAACTAAAGAATT
ACAAAAACAAATTACAAAAATTCAAAATTTTCGGGTTTATTACAGGGACAGCAGAGATCCAGTTTGGTTA
ATTAAGGTACCGAGGGCCTATTTCCCATGATTCCTTCATATTTGCATATACGATACAAGGCTGTTAGAGA
GATAATTAGAATTAATTTGACTGTAAACACAAAGATATTAGTACAAAATACGTGACGTAGAAAGTAATAA
TTTCTTGGGTAGTTTGCAGTTTTAAAATTATGTTTTAAAATGGACTATCATATGCTTACCGTAACTTGAA
AGTATTTCGATTTCTTGGCTTTATATATCTTGTGGAAAGGACGAAACACCGCTCCCAAAGTGCTGGGATT
AGTTTAAGAGCTATGCTGGAAACAGCATAGCAAGTTTAAATAAGGCTAGTCCGTTATCAACTTGAAAAAG
TGGCACCGAGTCGGTGCTTTTTTTGAATTCGCTAGCTAGGTCTTGAAAGGAGTGGGAATTGGCTCCGGTG
CCCGTCAGTGGGCAGAGCGCACATCGCCCACAGTCCCCGAGAAGTTGGGGGGAGGGGTCGGCAATTGATC
CGGTGCCTAGAGAAGGTGGCGCGGGGTAAACTGGGAAAGTGATGTCGTGTACTGGCTCCGCCTTTTTCCC
GAGGGTGGGGGAGAACCGTATATAAGTGCAGTAGTCGCCGTGAACGTTCTTTTTCGCAACGGGTTTGCCG
CCAGAACACAGGTAAGTGCCGTGTGTGGTTCCCGCGGGCCTGGCCTCTTTACGGGTTATGGCCCTTGCGT
GCCTTGAATTACTTCCACTGGCTGCAGTACGTGATTCTTGATCCCGAGCTTCGGGTTGGAAGTGGGTGGG
AGAGTTCGAGGCCTTGCGCTTAAGGAGCCCCTTCGCCTCGTGCTTGAGTTGAGGCCTGGCCTGGGCGCTG
GGGCCGCCGCGTGCGAATCTGGTGGCACCTTCGCGCCTGTCTCGCTGCTTTCGATAAGTCTCTAGCCATT
TAAAATTTTTGATGACCTGCTGCGACGCTTTTTTTCTGGCAAGATAGTCTTGTAAATGCGGGCCAAGATC
TGCACACTGGTATTTCGGTTTTTGGGGCCGCGGGCGGCGACGGGGCCCGTGCGTCCCAGCGCACATGTTC
GGCGAGGCGGGGCCTGCGAGCGCGGCCACCGAGAATCGGACGGGGGTAGTCTCAAGCTGGCCGGCCTGCT
CTGGTGCCTGGCCTCGCGCCGCCGTGTATCGCCCCGCCCTGGGCGGCAAGGCTGGCCCGGTCGGCACCAG
TTGCGTGAGCGGAAAGATGGCCGCTTCCCGGCCCTGCTGCAGGGAGCTCAAAATGGAGGACGCGGCGCTC
GGGAGAGCGGGCGGGTGAGTCACCCACACAAAGGAAAAGGGCCTTTCCGTCCTCAGCCGTCGCTTCATGT
GACTCCACGGAGTACCGGGCGCCGTCCAGGCACCTCGATTAGTTCTCGAGCTTTTGGAGTACGTCGTCTT
TAGGTTGGGGGGAGGGGTTTTATGCGATGGAGTTTCCCCACACTGAGTGGGTGGAGACTGAAGTTAGGCC
AGCTTGGCACTTGATGTAATTCTCCTTGGAATTTGCCCTTTTTGAGTTTGGATCTTGGTTCATTCTCAAG
CCTCAGACAGTGGTTCAAAGTTTTTTTCTTCCATTTCAGGTGTCGTGAACCGGTTCTAGAGCGCTGCCAC
CATGGTCAGTAAGGGCGAAGAAGATAATATGGCTTCCTTGCCTGCCACACATGAACTCCACATATTCGGG
TCTATCAACGGCGTGGACTTCGACATGGTTGGGCAAGGAACCGGAAATCCCAACGATGGATACGAGGAGC
TGAACCTGAAGTCAACGAAAGGTGATCTTCAATTCTCCCCCTGGATTCTCGTCCCTCACATTGGCTATGG
TTTCCACCAGTACCTCCCGTACCCTGACGGGATGTCTCCATTCCAAGCCGCAATGGTAGATGGGTCAGGC
TACCAAGTTCACAGAACTATGCAGTTTGAAGATGGTGCATCTCTGACAGTAAATTACAGGTATACCTACG
AAGGTTCACACATCAAAGGAGAAGCTCAGGTGAAAGGTACGGGATTCCCAGCAGACGGCCCAGTAATGAC
CAATTCCCTCACGGCTGCCGACTGGTGCAGGAGTAAAAAGACATATCCAAATGACAAGACTATTATCTCT
ACTTTCAAATGGTCTTATACGACAGGCAACGGAAAGAGGTATCGGTCAACCGCGCGCACAACATATACGT
TTGCTAAGCCTATGGCTGCCAATTATCTGAAAAATCAGCCCATGTATGTATTTAGAAAAACCGAACTGAA
GCACTCCAAAACTGAATTGAACTTCAAAGAGTGGCAAAAGGCCTTCACCGATGTCATGGGCATGGATGAA
TTGTATAAGTGAACGCGTTAAGTCGACAATCAACCTCTGGATTACAAAATTTGTGAAAGATTGACTGGTA
TTCTTAACTATGTTGCTCCTTTTACGCTATGTGGATACGCTGCTTTAATGCCTTTGTATCATGCTATTGC
TTCCCGTATGGCTTTCATTTTCTCCTCCTTGTATAAATCCTGGTTGCTGTCTCTTTATGAGGAGTTGTGG
CCCGTTGTCAGGCAACGTGGCGTGGTGTGCACTGTGTTTGCTGACGCAACCCCCACTGGTTGGGGCATTG
CCACCACCTGTCAGCTCCTTTCCGGGACTTTCGCTTTCCCCCTCCCTATTGCCACGGCGGAACTCATCGC
CGCCTGCCTTGCCCGCTGCTGGACAGGGGCTCGGCTGTTGGGCACTGACAATTCCGTGGTGTTGTCGGGG
AAATCATCGTCCTTTCCTTGGCTGCTCGCCTGTGTTGCCACCTGGATTCTGCGCGGGACGTCCTTCTGCT
ACGTCCCTTCGGCCCTCAATCCAGCGGACCTTCCTTCCCGCGGCCTGCTGCCGGCTCTGCGGCCTCTTCC
GCGTCTTCGCCTTCGCCCTCAGACGAGTCGGATCTCCCTTTGGGCCGCCTCCCCGCGTCGACTTTAAGAC
CAATGACTTACAAGGCAGCTGTAGATCTTAGCCACTTTTTAAAAGAAAAGGGGGGACTGGAAGGGCTAAT
TCACTCCCAACGAAGACAAGATCTGCTTTTTGCTTGTACTGGGTCTCTCTGGTTAGACCAGATCTGAGCC
TGGGAGCTCTCTGGCTAACTAGGGAACCCACTGCTTAAGCCTCAATAAAGCTTGCCTTGAGTGCTTCAAG
TAGTGTGTGCCCGTCTGTTGTGTGACTCTGGTAACTAGAGATCCCTCAGACCCTTTTAGTCAGTGTGGAA
AATCTCTAGCAGGGCCCGTTTAAACCCGCTGATCAGCCTCGACTGTGCCTTCTAGTTGCCAGCCATCTGT
TGTTTGCCCCTCCCCCGTGCCTTCCTTGACCCTGGAAGGTGCCACTCCCACTGTCCTTTCCTAATAAAAT
GAGGAAATTGCATCGCATTGTCTGAGTAGGTGTCATTCTATTCTGGGGGGTGGGGTGGGGCAGGACAGCA
AGGGGGAGGATTGGGAAGACAATAGCAGGCATGCTGGGGATGCGGTGGGCTCTATGGCTTCTGAGGCGGA
AAGAACCAGCCATTAATGAAAAGAACCAGCCATTAATGAATCGGCCAACGCGCGGGGAGAGGCGGTTTGC
GTATTGGGCGCTCTTCCGCTTCCTCGCTCACTGACTCGCTGCGCTCGGTCGTTCGGCTGCGGCGAGCGGT
ATCAGCTCACTCAAAGGCGGTAATACGGTTATCCACAGAATCAGGGGATAACGCAGGAAAGAACATGTGA
GCAAAAGGCCAGCAAAAGGCCAGGAACCGTAAAAAGGCCGCGTTGCTGGCGTTTTTCCATAGGCTCCGCC
CCCCTGACGAGCATCACAAAAATCGACGCTCAAGTCAGAGGTGGCGAAACCCGACAGGACTATAAAGATA
CCAGGCGTTTCCCCCTGGAAGCTCCCTCGTGCGCTCTCCTGTTCCGACCCTGCCGCTTACCGGATACCTG
TCCGCCTTTCTCCCTTCGGGAAGCGTGGCGCTTTCTCATAGCTCACGCTGTAGGTATCTCAGTTCGGTGT
AGGTCGTTCGCTCCAAGCTGGGCTGTGTGCACGAACCCCCCGTTCAGCCCGACCGCTGCGCCTTATCCGG
TAACTATCGTCTTGAGTCCAACCCGGTAAGACACGACTTATCGCCACTGGCAGCAGCCACTGGTAACAGG
ATTAGCAGAGCGAGGTATGTAGGCGGTGCTACAGAGTTCTTGAAGTGGTGGCCTAACTACGGCTACACTA
GAAGAACAGTATTTGGTATCTGCGCTCTGCTGAAGCCAGTTACCTTCGGAAAAAGAGTTGGTAGCTCTTG
ATCCGGCAAACAAACCACCGCTGGTAGCGGTGGTTTTTTTGTTTGCAAGCAGCAGATTACGCGCAGAAAA
AAAGGATCTCAAGAAGATCCTTTGATCTTTTCTACGGGGTCTGACGCTCAGTGGAACGAAAACTCACGTT
AAGGGATTTTGGTCATGAGATTATCAAAAAGGATCTTCACCTAGATCCTTTTAAATTAAAAATGAAGTTT
TAAATCAATCTAAAGTATATATGAGTAAACTTGGTCTGACAGTTACCAATGCTTAATCAGTGAGGCACCT
ATCTCAGCGATCTGTCTATTTCGTTCATCCATAGTTGCCTGACTCCCCGTCGTGTAGATAACTACGATAC
GGGAGGGCTTACCATCTGGCCCCAGTGCTGCAATGATACCGCGAGACCCACGCTCACCGGCTCCAGATTT
ATCAGCAATAAACCAGCCAGCCGGAAGGGCCGAGCGCAGAAGTGGTCCTGCAACTTTATCCGCCTCCATC
CAGTCTATTAATTGTTGCCGGGAAGCTAGAGTAAGTAGTTCGCCAGTTAATAGTTTGCGCAACGTTGTTG
CCATTGCTACAGGCATCGTGGTGTCACGCTCGTCGTTTGGTATGGCTTCATTCAGCTCCGGTTCCCAACG
ATCAAGGCGAGTTACATGATCCCCCATGTTGTGCAAAAAAGCGGTTAGCTCCTTCGGTCCTCCGATCGTT
GTCAGAAGTAAGTTGGCCGCAGTGTTATCACTCATGGTTATGGCAGCACTGCATAATTCTCTTACTGTCA
TGCCATCCGTAAGATGCTTTTCTGTGACTGGTGAGTACTCAACCAAGTCATTCTGAGAATAGTGTATGCG
GCGACCGAGTTGCTCTTGCCCGGCGTCAATACGGGATAATACCGCGCCACATAGCAGAACTTTAAAAGTG
CTCATCATTGGAAAACGTTCTTCGGGGCGAAAACTCTCAAGGATCTTACCGCTGTTGAGATCCAGTTCGA
TGTAACCCACTCGTGCACCCAACTGATCTTCAGCATCTTTTACTTTCACCAGCGTTTCTGGGTGAGCAAA
AACAGGAAGGCAAAATGCCGCAAAAAAGGGAATAAGGGCGACACGGAAATGTTGAATACTCATACTCTTC
CTTTTTCAATATTATTGAAGCATTTATCAGGGTTATTGTCTCATGAGCGGATACATATTTGAATGTATTT
AGAAAAATAAACAAATAGGGGTTCCGCGCACATTTCCCCGAAAAGTGCCACCTGAC
Features (pLannotate 1.2.2; 25 found; start..end, strand, type, name):
     31..83      -  misc_feature   bom (fragment): basis of mobility region from pBR322
    232..611     +  enhancer       CMV enhancer: human cytomegalovirus immediate early enhancer
    612..811     +  promoter       CMV promoter: human cytomegalovirus (CMV) immediate early promoter
    829..1009    +  LTR            5' LTR (truncated): truncated 5' long terminal repeat (LTR) from HIV-1
   1056..1181    +  misc_feature   HIV-1 Ψ: packaging signal of human immunodeficiency virus type 1
   1165..1528    +  CDS            HIV-1 gag (fragment): gag protein from human immunodeficiency virus 1; gag
   1674..1907    +  misc_feature   RRE: The Rev response element (RRE) of HIV-1 allows for Rev-dependent mRNA export from the nucleus to the cytoplasm.
   2284..2384    +  CDS            Rev (fragment): human immunodeficiency virus 1 (HIV-1) Rev protein; rev; enhances nuclear export of unspliced and incompletely spliced viral mRNAs
   2434..2551    +  misc_feature   cPPT/CTS: central polypurine tract and central termination sequence of HIV-1
   2602..2842    +  promoter       U6 promoter: RNA polymerase III promoter for human U6 snRNA
   2890..2957    +  misc_RNA       tracrRNA (fragment): trans-activating CRISPR RNA for the Streptococcus pyogenes CRISPR/Cas9 system
   2976..2994    +  CDS            small t antigen (fragment): SV40 (simian virus 40) small t antigen
   3020..3231    +  promoter       EF-1α core promoter: core promoter for human elongation factor EF-1α
   3232..3340    +  intron         EF-1α intron A (fragment): intron upstream of the start codon of human EF-1α
   3966..4169    +  intron         EF-1α intron A: truncated intron upstream of the start codon of human EF-1α
   4202..4909    +  CDS            mNeonGreen: mNeonGreen is a basic (constitutively fluorescent) green/yellow fluorescent protein published in 2013, derived from Branchiostoma lanceolatum. It is reported to be a very rapidly-maturing monomer with moderate acid sensitivity.
   4928..5516    +  misc_feature   WPRE: woodchuck hepatitis virus posttranscriptional regulatory element
   5567..5586    +  misc_feature   cPPT/CTS (fragment): central polypurine tract and central termination sequence of HIV-1
   5588..5821    +  LTR            3' LTR (ΔU3): self-inactivating 3' long terminal repeat (LTR) from HIV-1
   5853..6077    +  polyA_signal   bGH poly(A) signal: bovine growth hormone polyadenylation signal
   6081..6100    +  promoter       SV40 promoter (fragment): SV40 enhancer and early promoter
   6121..6171    -  CDS            lacI (fragment): lac repressor; lacI; The lac repressor binds to the lac operator to inhibit transcription in E. coli. This inhibition can be relieved by adding lactose or isopropyl-β-D-thiogalactopyranoside (IPTG).
   6354..6942    -  rep_origin     ori: high-copy-number ColE1/pMB1/pBR322/pUC origin of replication
   7113..7973    -  CDS            AmpR: β-lactamase; bla; confers resistance to ampicillin, carbenicillin, and related antibiotics
   7974..8078    -  promoter       AmpR promoter: bla
