[The description below was written by a language model from this plasmid's Addgene catalogue record and pLannotate feature annotations shown in this document.]
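Description:
pCF821-sgCIDE-7_U6-sgRNA-EF1a-mNeonGreen is an 8.1 kb lentiviral CRISPR guide-expression plasmid built on the pCF821 backbone for delivery into mammalian cells. It is propagated in E. coli through a high-copy ColE1/pUC-type origin and selected with ampicillin via the β-lactamase gene and its own promoter. The viral portion follows a third-generation, self-inactivating design. A CMV enhancer/promoter replaces the U3 region upstream of a truncated HIV-1 5' LTR to drive genomic RNA production in packaging cells. It is followed by the Ψ packaging signal with a partial gag sequence, the Rev response element for Rev-dependent nuclear export, and the cPPT/CTS, which aids nuclear import of the reverse-transcribed genome. A ΔU3 3' LTR followed by a bGH polyadenylation signal closes the transfer cassette.

Between the LTRs sit two expression units. A human U6 RNA polymerase III promoter transcribes a single guide RNA consisting of the sgCIDE-7 spacer fused to a Streptococcus pyogenes Cas9 tracrRNA-derived scaffold. Downstream, the EF-1α core promoter with portions of its intron A drives mNeonGreen, a bright monomeric green/yellow fluorescent protein, with a WPRE to boost transcript stability and expression. The fluorescent reporter allows transduced cells to be identified or sorted.

Although the catalogue insert field mentions SpyCas9, the annotated features contain no Cas9 coding sequence, and the plasmid name and stated purpose describe only the sgRNA and mNeonGreen. Cas9 would therefore appear to need supplying separately. The associated publication concerns CRISPR targeting of the non-coding genome for glioma cell killing, but the record does not state the genomic target of sgCIDE-7.
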