Addgene plasmid #211667: pCF821-sgCIDE-7_U6-sgRNA-EF1a-mNeonGreen
Purpose: U6-sgRNA-EF1a-mNeonGreen
Depositing lab: Christof Fellmann. Depositing organization: J. David Gladstone Institutes. Publication: Targeting the non-coding genome and temozolomide signature enables CRISPR-mediated glioma oncolysis. Tan IL, Perez AR, Lew RJ, Sun X, Baldwin A, Zhu YK, Shah MM, Berger MS, Doudna JA, Fellmann C. Cell Rep. 2023 Nov 28;42(11):113339. doi: 10.1016/j.celrep.2023.113339. Epub 2023 Nov 2. PubMed 37917583.
Backbone
  Vector backbone: pCF821
  Vector type: Mammalian Expression, Lentiviral, CRISPR
Growth in bacteria
  Bacterial resistance: Ampicillin, 100 μg/mL
  Growth temperature: 37°C
  Growth strain: NEB Stable
  Copy number: Unknown
Gene/Insert
  Gene/Insert name: SpyCas9 and sgCIDE-7 guide RNA vector
  gRNA/shRNA sequence: CTCCCAAAGTGCTGGGATTA
Terms and licenses: Academic/Nonprofit Terms; Industry Terms: Not Available to Industry
How to cite: pCF821-sgCIDE-7_U6-sgRNA-EF1a-mNeonGreen was a gift from Christof Fellmann (Addgene plasmid # 211667 ; http://n2t.net/addgene:211667 ; RRID:Addgene_211667)
